>Addgene plasmid #81590 | pDONR223_PIK3R4_p.N870T | addgene full sequence | sequence record 167062 | Addgene NGS Result
GGCAGTTCCCTACTCTCGCGTTAACGCTAGCATGGATGTTTTCCCAGTCACGACGTTGTAAAACGACGGC
CAGTCTTAAGCTCGGGCCCCAAATAATGATTTTATTTTGACTGATAGTGACCTGTTCGTTGCAACAAATT
GATGAGCAATGCTTTTTTATAATGCCAACTTTGTACAAAAAAGTTGGCACCATGGGAAATCAGCTTGCTG
GCATTGCTCCCTCCCAGATCCTTTCTGTAGAGAGTTATTTTTCAGATATTCATGACTTTGAATATGATAA
AAGCCTGGGGAGTACTCGGTTTTTTAAAGTTGCTCGAGCCAAGCACCGAGAAGGCCTGGTCGTTGTGAAG
GTTTTTGCAATTCAGGATCCCACATTGCCTTTAACCAGCTATAAACAAGAGCTGGAGGAACTGAAAATCA
GGCTTAATTCTGCACAGAATTGTCTACCTTTCCAGAAAGCATCAGAAAAAGCATCTGAGAAAGCAGCTAT
GCTCTTTAGGCAGTATGTGCGAGACAATCTCTATGATCGCATCAGTACCCGTCCATTCTTGAATAACATT
GAGAAGCGCTGGATTGCTTTCCAGATCCTGACAGCTGTGGACCAAGCACACAAATCTGGAGTTCGTCATG
GGGACATCAAGACTGAGAATGTGATGGTCACCAGTTGGAATTGGGTTCTTCTAACTGATTTTGCCAGTTT
TAAGCCCACTTATCTTCCAGAAGACAACCCGGCAGATTTCAATTATTTCTTTGACACATCACGGAGGAGA
ACTTGCTATATTGCTCCTGAACGTTTTGTTGATGGTGGGATGTTTGCCACTGAGTTAGAATATATGAGAG
ATCCTTCAACTCCGCTTGTAGACTTAAATAGCAATCAGAGAAGAAGAGGAGAGTTGAAGAGAGCAATGGA
CATCTTTTCAGCAGGTTGTGTGATAGCTGAGCTTTTTACAGAAGGTGTACCATTATTTGATCTCTCTCAA
CTTTTGGCTTATAGAAATGGACATTTTTTCCCTGAACAAGTGCTAAATAAAATTGAAGATCACAGTATCA
GAGAATTGGTAACTCAGATGATTCACCGTGAGCCAGATAAACGTTTAGAGGCAGAAGATTACTTAAAACA
GCAGCGTGGCAATGCCTTTCCTGAAATATTTTACACTTTTCTTCAGCCCTACATGGCCCAGTTTGCCAAG
GAAACGTTTCTTTCTGCAGATGAGCGTATTCTGGTTATACGGAAGGATTTGGGCAACATTATTCACAATC
TCTGTGGACATGATCTGCCAGAAAAAGCCGAAGGAGAGCCTAAGGAAAATGGGCTGGTTATCTTGGTATC
TGTTATAACATCCTGCCTACAGACCCTTAAATACTGTGATTCCAAACTAGCTGCTTTGGAACTGATTCTT
CATTTGGCTCCAAGATTAAGTGTTGAAATCCTTTTGGATCGTATTACTCCATATCTTTTGCATTTCAGCA
ATGACTCTGTTCCTAGGGTGAGGGCTGAAGCCTTGAGGACGTTGACCAAAGTTCTTGCTCTCGTCAAAGA
GGTTCCTCGTAATGATATCAATATTTATCCGGAATACATTCTGCCAGGCATAGCCCACTTAGCCCAAGAT
GATGCTACTATCGTTAGACTAGCCTATGCTGAAAACATAGCTCTGCTGGCAGAAACAGCTCTGAGATTCC
TGGAATTAGTACAGTTAAAAAATCTTAATATGGAAAATGACCCCAATAATGAAGAAATAGATGAGGTTAC
ACATCCAAATGGAAATTATGACACAGAGCTCCAAGCCTTACATGAAATGGTCCAGCAGAAAGTTGTTACT
TTGCTAAGTGACCCTGAAAATATTGTAAAACAAACCTTGATGGAAAATGGAATAACACGGCTGTGTGTAT
TCTTTGGACGTCAGAAAGCCAACGATGTTTTGTTGTCCCACATGATTACTTTCCTAAATGATAAGAATGA
TTGGCATCTACGTGGAGCATTTTTTGATAGTATAGTTGGTGTTGCTGCCTATGTTGGCTGGCAAAGCTCC
TCAATTCTCAAGCCTCTGCTGCAACAAGGTCTTAGTGATGCTGAGGAATTTGTCATTGTGAAAGCTCTTT
ATGCCCTTACTTGTATGTGCCAGTTAGGACTGCTACAAAAACCCCATGTTTACGAATTTGCCAGTGATAT
TGCCCCCTTCCTGTGTCATCCCAATTTATGGATACGTTATGGTGCCGTGGGATTTATCACAGTGGTAGCT
CGTCAAATAAGTACAGCTGATGTCTACTGTAAACTGATGCCTTATCTTGACCCATATATTACCCAACCAA
TAATACAGATTGAAAGAAAACTTGTTCTGCTCAGTGTTTTAAAGGAACCAGTAAGTCGTTCTATATTTGA
TTATGCTTTGAGGTCTAAAGATATTACTAGCTTGTTCAGACATCTTCACATGCGTCAGAAGAAACGAAAT
GGTTCTCTTCCCGACTGCCCTCCGCCAGAGGATCCTGCCATAGCACAGCTTCTGAAGAAGTTGCTCTCAC
AGGGAATGACAGAGGAAGAGGAAGACAAACTTCTGGCACTGAAAGACTTCATGATGAAATCTAATAAAGC
AAAGGCCAATATAGTGGACCAGAGCCATCTTCATGATAGTAGTCAGAAAGGTGTAATTGACTTGGCAGCT
TTAGGCATAACTGGGAGACAAGTTGATCTTGTTAAAACCAAACAAGAACCAGATGACAAACGGGCCAGAA
AACATGTAAAACAAGACTCAAATGTAAATGAAGAATGGAAAAGCATGTTTGGGTCACTGGACCCACCAAC
CATGCCACAGGCCCTACCTAAAGGGAGTGATCAGGAGGTGATTCAGACTGGGAAACCTCCTCGTTCCGAG
TCCTCTGCTGGCATTTGTGTCCCTTTGTCAACTTCTTCACAGGTTCCAGAAGTGACAACTGTCCAAAATA
AAAAACCAGTAATACCGGTTTTAAGTAGTACAATCTTACCATCCACCTATCAGATTCGAATTACAACTTG
TAAAACTGAACTTCAGCAACTCATCCAGCAAAAGCGGGAGCAGTGCAATGCTGAGAGAATAGCTAAGCAG
ATGATGGAAAATGCTGAATGGGAGAGTAAACCACCACCACCTGGATGGCGTCCTAAAGGGCTGTTAGTTG
CCCATCTTCATGAGCATAAATCTGCTGTGAATCGAATTAGAGTCTCTGATGAACACTCACTTTTTGCAAC
ATGTTCAAATGATGGCACAGTGAAAATCTGGAACAGTCAAAAGATGGAGGGGAAGACCACCACTACCAGA
TCTATTCTTACATACAGCCGAATTGGAGGACGAGTCAAGACGCTCACATTCTGCCAAGGCTCCCACTATT
TAGCCATAGCATCTGATAATGGTGCTGTCCAGCTTCTTGGAATTGAGGCTTCTAAGCTGCCCAAGTCTCC
TAAAATCCATCCTCTACAAAGCAGAATTCTAGATCAGAAGGAGGACGGTTGTGTTGTGGATATGCATCAC
TTCAACTCTGGAGCACAGTCTGTTCTTGCCTATGCCACTGTGAATGGCTCTCTGGTTGGCTGGGACCTTA
GGTCTTCAAGCAATGCGTGGACTTTAAAGCATGATTTAAAGTCGGGCCTCATCACTTCCTTTGCTGTGGA
CATCCACCAATGCTGGCTCTGCATTGGTACAAGCAGTGGTACCATGGCTTGTTGGGACATGAGGTTCCAG
TTGCCAATTTCAAGTCACTGTCATCCTTCCAGGGCTCGAATCAGACGCCTCTCAATGCACCCTCTGTATC
AGTCCTGGGTGATTGCAGCTGTTCAGGGCAACAACGAAGTGTCCATGTGGGACATGGAGACTGGTGACAG
AAGATTTACTCTCTGGGCCAGCAGTGCACCACCACTTTCTGAATTACAGCCTTCTCCTCATAGCGTCCAT
GGTATCTACTGTAGTCCTGCAGATGGAAATCCTATCCTACTAACAGCTGGCTCAGATATGAAAATAAGGT
TTTGGGACTTGGCTTACCCAGAAAGGTCCTATGTTGTTGCAGGAAGTACTAGTTCCCCATCTGTGTCCTA
CTACAGGAAAATAATTGAAGGCACTGAAGTTGTCCAGGAAATTCAGAATAAGCAGAAAGTAGGACCAAGT
GATGACACCCCTCGAAGGGGCCCAGAGTCCCTGCCCGTGGGACATCATGACATCATCACTGATGTCGCCA
CATTCCAGACCACACAGGGCTTCATCGTAACTGCTTCTAGAGATGGGATTGTGAAGGTGTGGAAATGATT
GCCAACTTTCTTGTACAAAGTTGGCATTATAAGAAAGCATTGCTTATCAATTTGTTGCAACGAACAGGTC
ACTATCAGTCAAAATAAAATCATTATTTGCCATCCAGCTGATATCCCCTATAGTGAGTCGTATTACATGG
TCATAGCTGTTTCCTGGCAGCTCTGGCCCGTGTCTCAAAATCTCTGATGTTACATTGCACAAGATAAAAA
TATATCATCATGCCTCCTCTAGACCAGCCAGGACAGAAATGCCTCGACTTCGCTGCTACCCAAGGTTGCC
GGGTGACGCACACCGTGGAAACGGATGAAGGCACGAACCCAGTGGACATAAGCCTGTTCGGTTCGTAAGC
TGTAATGCAAGTAGCGTATGCGCTCACGCAACTGGTCCAGAACCTTGACCGAACGCAGCGGTGGTAACGG
CGCAGTGGCGGTTTTCATGGCTTGTTATGACTGTTTTTTTGGGGTACAGTCTATGCCTCGGGCATCCAAG
CAGCAAGCGCGTTACGCCGTGGGTCGATGTTTGATGTTATGGAGCAGCAACGATGTTACGCAGCAGGGCA
GTCGCCCTAAAACAAAGTTAAACATTATGAGGGAAGCGGTGATCGCCGAAGTATCGACTCAACTATCAGA
GGTAGTTGGCGTCATCGAGCGCCATCTCGAACCGACGTTGCTGGCCGTACATTTGTACGGCTCCGCAGTG
GATGGCGGCCTGAAGCCACACAGTGATATTGATTTGCTGGTTACGGTGACCGTAAGGCTTGATGAAACAA
CGCGGCGAGCTTTGATCAACGACCTTTTGGAAACTTCGGCTTCCCCTGGAGAGAGCGAGATTCTCCGCGC
TGTAGAAGTCACCATTGTTGTGCACGACGACATCATTCCGTGGCGTTATCCAGCTAAGCGCGAACTGCAA
TTTGGAGAATGGCAGCGCAATGACATTCTTGCAGGTATCTTCGAGCCAGCCACGATCGACATTGATCTGG
CTATCTTGCTGACAAAAGCAAGAGAACATAGCGTTGCCTTGGTAGGTCCAGCGGCGGAGGAACTCTTTGA
TCCGGTTCCTGAACAGGATCTATTTGAGGCGCTAAATGAAACCTTAACGCTATGGAACTCGCCGCCCGAC
TGGGCTGGCGATGAGCGAAATGTAGTGCTTACGTTGTCCCGCATTTGGTACAGCGCAGTAACCGGCAAAA
TCGCGCCGAAGGATGTCGCTGCCGACTGGGCAATGGAGCGCCTGCCGGCCCAGTATCAGCCCGTCATACT
TGAAGCTAGACAGGCTTATCTTGGACAAGAAGAAGATCGCTTGGCCTCGCGCGCAGATCAGTTGGAAGAA
TTTGTCCACTACGTGAAAGGCGAGATCACCAAGGTAGTCGGCAAATAACCCTCGAGCCACCCATGACCAA
AATCCCTTAACGTGAGTTACGCGTCGTTCCACTGAGCGTCAGACCCCGTAGAAAAGATCAAAGGATCTTC
TTGAGATCCTTTTTTTCTGCGCGTAATCTGCTGCTTGCAAACAAAAAAACCACCGCTACCAGCGGTGGTT
TGTTTGCCGGATCAAGAGCTACCAACTCTTTTTCCGAAGGTAACTGGCTTCAGCAGAGCGCAGATACCAA
ATACTGTTCTTCTAGTGTAGCCGTAGTTAGGCCACCACTTCAAGAACTCTGTAGCACCGCCTACATACCT
CGCTCTGCTAATCCTGTTACCAGTGGCTGCTGCCAGTGGCGATAAGTCGTGTCTTACCGGGTTGGACTCA
AGACGATAGTTACCGGATAAGGCGCAGCGGTCGGGCTGAACGGGGGGTTCGTGCACACAGCCCAGCTTGG
AGCGAACGACCTACACCGAACTGAGATACCTACAGCGTGAGCTATGAGAAAGCGCCACGCTTCCCGAAGG
GAGAAAGGCGGACAGGTATCCGGTAAGCGGCAGGGTCGGAACAGGAGAGCGCACGAGGGAGCTTCCAGGG
GGAAACGCCTGGTATCTTTATAGTCCTGTCGGGTTTCGCCACCTCTGACTTGAGCGTCGATTTTTGTGAT
GCTCGTCAGGGGGGCGGAGCCTATGGAAAAACGCCAGCAACGCGGCCTTTTTACGGTTCCTGGCCTTTTG
CTGGCCTTTTGCTCACATGTTCTTTCCTGCGTTATCCCCTGATTCTGTGGATAACCGTATTACCGCCTTT
GAGTGAGCTGATACCGCTCGCCGCAGCCGAACGACCGAGCGCAGCGAGTCAGTGAGCGAGGAAGCGGAAG
AGCGCCCAATACGCAAACCGCCTCTCCCCGCGCGTTGGCCGATTCATTAATGCAGCTGGCACGACAGGTT
TCCCGACTGGAAAGCGGGCAGTGAGCGCAACGCAATTAATACGCGTACCGCTAGCCAGGAAGAGTTTGTA
GAAACGCAAAAAGGCCATCCGTCAGGATGGCCTTCTGCTTAGTTTGATGCCTGGCAGTTTATGGCGGGCG
TCCTGCCCGCCACCCTCCGGGCCGTTGCTTCACAACGTTCAAATCCGCTCCCGGCGGATTTGTCCTACTC
AGGAGAGCGTTCACCGACAAACAACAGATAAAACGAAAGGCCCAGTCTTCCGACTGAGCCTTTCGTTTTA
TTTGATGCCT
Features (pLannotate 1.2.2; 12 found; start..end, strand, type, name):
     38..74      -  CDS            lacZα (fragment): LacZα fragment of β-galactosidase; lacZ fragment
     91..186     +  protein_bind   attL3: mutant version of attL; recombination site for the Gateway® LR reaction LR Clonase™
    192..4265    +  CDS            PIK3R4: PI3R4_HUMAN - Also known as VPS15 From Homo sapiens (Human).
   4273..4368    -  protein_bind   attL3: mutant version of attL; recombination site for the Gateway® LR reaction LR Clonase™
   4387..4405    -  promoter       T7 promoter: promoter for bacteriophage T7 RNA polymerase
   4595..4618    +  promoter       Pc promoter (fragment): intI1 (promoter lies within the coding sequence); class 1 integron promoter
   4794..4850    +  CDS            GmR (fragment): gentamycin acetyltransferase; aacC1; confers resistance to gentamycin
   4857..5648    +  CDS            SmR: aminoglycoside adenylyltransferase (Murphy, 1985); aadA; confers resistance to spectinomycin and streptomycin
   5741..6329    +  rep_origin     ori: high-copy-number ColE1/pMB1/pBR322/pUC origin of replication
   6512..6604    +  CDS            lacI (fragment): lac repressor; lacI; The lac repressor binds to the lac operator to inhibit transcription in E. coli. This inhibition can be relieved by adding lactose or isopropyl-β-D-thiogalactopyranoside (IPTG).
   6659..6686    -  terminator     rrnB T2 terminator: transcription terminator T2 from the E. coli rrnB gene
   6818..6861    +  terminator     rrnB T1 terminator: Escherichia coli rrnB; transcription terminator T1 from the E. coli rrnB gene
