[The description below was written by a language model from this plasmid's Addgene catalogue record and pLannotate feature annotations shown in this document.]
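Description:
pDONR223_PIK3R4_p.N870T is a Gateway entry clone built on the Invitrogen pDONR223 backbone and carrying a variant open reading frame of human PIK3R4, also known as VPS15 or p150. It belongs to the Target Accelerator Plasmid Collection, assembled to test rare cancer-associated alleles for functional effects. The plasmid is maintained in E. coli through a high-copy ColE1/pUC-type origin. Selection uses spectinomycin, conferred by the aadA (SmR) aminoglycoside adenylyltransferase gene, which lies downstream of a fragment of a class 1 integron Pc promoter. Short lacZα, lacI and gentamicin-resistance fragments are also annotated and appear to be non-functional backbone remnants. rrnB T1 and T2 terminators lie upstream of the cloning region, where they typically shield an insert from read-through transcription.

The PIK3R4 coding sequence spans roughly 4.1 kb of the 6.87 kb sequenced plasmid and is flanked on both sides by attL recombination sites. The annotation software labels both of them attL3. The name highlights the N870T substitution, but the record lists two changes relative to the reference transcript, T231R and N870T. The clone is in the "closed" configuration, with a stop codon directly after the insert, so C-terminal tags supplied by a destination vector would not be translated in frame. No promoter drives the insert. The only nearby promoter is a T7 promoter beyond the 3′ attL site, oriented back toward the insert on the opposite strand. The plasmid therefore serves as a shuttle rather than an expression vector: an LR Clonase reaction moves the variant ORF into a chosen destination vector for expression and functional comparison with other PIK3R4 alleles.
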