Addgene plasmid #81590: pDONR223_PIK3R4_p.N870T
Purpose: Gateway Donor vector containing PIK3R4 , part of the Target Accelerator Plasmid Collection.
Depositing lab: Jesse Boehm & William Hahn & David Root. Depositing organization: Broad Institute. Publication: Systematic Functional Interrogation of Rare Cancer Variants Identifies Oncogenic Alleles. Kim E, Ilic N, Shrestha Y, Zou L, Kamburov A, Zhu C, Yang X, Lubonja R, Tran N, Nguyen C, Lawrence MS, Piccioni F, Bagul M, Doench JG, Chouinard CR, Wu X, Hogstrom L, Natoli T, Tamayo P, Horn H, Corsello SM, Lage K, Root DE, Subramanian A, Golub TR, Getz G, Boehm JS, Hahn WC. Cancer Discov. 2016 Jul;6(7):714-26. doi: 10.1158/2159-8290.CD-16-0160. Epub 2016 May 4. PubMed 27147599.
Backbone
  Vector backbone: pDONR223
  Backbone manufacturer: Invitrogen
  Backbone size w/o insert (bp): 2790
  Vector type: Gateway Entry vector
Growth in bacteria
  Bacterial resistance: Spectinomycin, 50 μg/mL
  Growth temperature: 37°C
  Growth strain: DH5alpha
  Copy number: High Copy
Gene/Insert
  Gene/Insert name: PIK3R4
  Species: H. sapiens (human)
  Mutation: T231R; N870T
  GenBank ID: NM_014602.2
  Entrez Gene: PIK3R4 (a.k.a. VPS15, p150)
  Promoter: None
  Cloning method: Gateway Cloning
  Sequencing primers: 5′ M13pUC-fwd; 3′ M13-Rev
Terms and licenses: Academic/Nonprofit Terms; Industry Terms: Not Available to Industry
Depositor comments: Closed state: stop codon immediately follows insert
How to cite: pDONR223_PIK3R4_p.N870T was a gift from Jesse Boehm & William Hahn & David Root (Addgene plasmid # 81590 ; http://n2t.net/addgene:81590 ; RRID:Addgene_81590)
