>Addgene plasmid #81590 | pDONR223_PIK3R4_p.N870T | depositor partial sequence | sequence record 154909 | Insert sequence
ATGGGAAATCAGCTTGCTGGCATTGCTCCCTCCCAGATCCTTTCTGTAGAGAGTTATTTTTCAGATATTC
ATGACTTTGAATATGATAAAAGCCTGGGGAGTACTCGGTTTTTTAAAGTTGCTCGAGCCAAGCACCGAGA
AGGCCTGGTCGTTGTGAAGGTTTTTGCAATTCAGGATCCCACATTGCCTTTAACCAGCTATAAACAAGAG
CTGGAGGAACTGAAAATCAGGCTTAATTCTGCACAGAATTGTCTACCTTTCCAGAAAGCATCAGAAAAAG
CATCTGAGAAAGCAGCTATGCTCTTTAGGCAGTATGTGCGAGACAATCTCTATGATCGCATCAGTACCCG
TCCATTCTTGAATAACATTGAGAAGCGCTGGATTGCTTTCCAGATCCTGACAGCTGTGGACCAAGCACAC
AAATCTGGAGTTCGTCATGGGGACATCAAGACTGAGAATGTGATGGTCACCAGTTGGAATTGGGTTCTTC
TAACTGATTTTGCCAGTTTTAAGCCCACTTATCTTCCAGAAGACAACCCGGCAGATTTCAATTATTTCTT
TGACACATCACGGAGGAGAACTTGCTATATTGCTCCTGAACGTTTTGTTGATGGTGGGATGTTTGCCACT
GAGTTAGAATATATGAGAGATCCTTCAACTCCGCTTGTAGACTTAAATAGCAATCAGAGAAGAAGAGGAG
AGTTGAAGAGAGCAATGGACATCTTTTCAGCAGGTTGTGTGATAGCTGAGCTTTTTACAGAAGGTGTACC
ATTATTTGATCTCTCTCAACTTTTGGCTTATAGAAATGGACATTTTTTCCCTGAACAAGTGCTAAATAAA
ATTGAAGATCACAGTATCAGAGAATTGGTAACTCAGATGATTCACCGTGAGCCAGATAAACGTTTAGAGG
CAGAAGATTACTTAAAACAGCAGCGTGGCAATGCCTTTCCTGAAATATTTTACACTTTTCTTCAGCCCTA
CATGGCCCAGTTTGCCAAGGAAACGTTTCTTTCTGCAGATGAGCGTATTCTGGTTATACGGAAGGATTTG
GGCAACATTATTCACAATCTCTGTGGACATGATCTGCCAGAAAAAGCCGAAGGAGAGCCTAAGGAAAATG
GGCTGGTTATCTTGGTATCTGTTATAACATCCTGCCTACAGACCCTTAAATACTGTGATTCCAAACTAGC
TGCTTTGGAACTGATTCTTCATTTGGCTCCAAGATTAAGTGTTGAAATCCTTTTGGATCGTATTACTCCA
TATCTTTTGCATTTCAGCAATGACTCTGTTCCTAGGGTGAGGGCTGAAGCCTTGAGGACGTTGACCAAAG
TTCTTGCTCTCGTCAAAGAGGTTCCTCGTAATGATATCAATATTTATCCGGAATACATTCTGCCAGGCAT
AGCCCACTTAGCCCAAGATGATGCTACTATCGTTAGACTAGCCTATGCTGAAAACATAGCTCTGCTGGCA
GAAACAGCTCTGAGATTCCTGGAATTAGTACAGTTAAAAAATCTTAATATGGAAAATGACCCCAATAATG
AAGAAATAGATGAGGTTACACATCCAAATGGAAATTATGACACAGAGCTCCAAGCCTTACATGAAATGGT
CCAGCAGAAAGTTGTTACTTTGCTAAGTGACCCTGAAAATATTGTAAAACAAACCTTGATGGAAAATGGA
ATAACACGGCTGTGTGTATTCTTTGGACGTCAGAAAGCCAACGATGTTTTGTTGTCCCACATGATTACTT
TCCTAAATGATAAGAATGATTGGCATCTACGTGGAGCATTTTTTGATAGTATAGTTGGTGTTGCTGCCTA
TGTTGGCTGGCAAAGCTCCTCAATTCTCAAGCCTCTGCTGCAACAAGGTCTTAGTGATGCTGAGGAATTT
GTCATTGTGAAAGCTCTTTATGCCCTTACTTGTATGTGCCAGTTAGGACTGCTACAAAAACCCCATGTTT
ACGAATTTGCCAGTGATATTGCCCCCTTCCTGTGTCATCCCAATTTATGGATACGTTATGGTGCCGTGGG
ATTTATCACAGTGGTAGCTCGTCAAATAAGTACAGCTGATGTCTACTGTAAACTGATGCCTTATCTTGAC
CCATATATTACCCAACCAATAATACAGATTGAAAGAAAACTTGTTCTGCTCAGTGTTTTAAAGGAACCAG
TAAGTCGTTCTATATTTGATTATGCTTTGAGGTCTAAAGATATTACTAGCTTGTTCAGACATCTTCACAT
GCGTCAGAAGAAACGAAATGGTTCTCTTCCCGACTGCCCTCCGCCAGAGGATCCTGCCATAGCACAGCTT
CTGAAGAAGTTGCTCTCACAGGGAATGACAGAGGAAGAGGAAGACAAACTTCTGGCACTGAAAGACTTCA
TGATGAAATCTAATAAAGCAAAGGCCAATATAGTGGACCAGAGCCATCTTCATGATAGTAGTCAGAAAGG
TGTAATTGACTTGGCAGCTTTAGGCATAACTGGGAGACAAGTTGATCTTGTTAAAACCAAACAAGAACCA
GATGACAAACGGGCCAGAAAACATGTAAAACAAGACTCAAATGTAAATGAAGAATGGAAAAGCATGTTTG
GGTCACTGGACCCACCAACCATGCCACAGGCCCTACCTAAAGGGAGTGATCAGGAGGTGATTCAGACTGG
GAAACCTCCTCGTTCCGAGTCCTCTGCTGGCATTTGTGTCCCTTTGTCAACTTCTTCACAGGTTCCAGAA
GTGACAACTGTCCAAAATAAAAAACCAGTAATACCGGTTTTAAGTAGTACAATCTTACCATCCACCTATC
AGATTCGAATTACAACTTGTAAAACTGAACTTCAGCAACTCATCCAGCAAAAGCGGGAGCAGTGCAATGC
TGAGAGAATAGCTAAGCAGATGATGGAAAATGCTGAATGGGAGAGTAAACCACCACCACCTGGATGGCGT
CCTAAAGGGCTGTTAGTTGCCCATCTTCATGAGCATAAATCTGCTGTGAATCGAATTAGAGTCTCTGATG
AACACTCACTTTTTGCAACATGTTCAAATGATGGCACAGTGAAAATCTGGAACAGTCAAAAGATGGAGGG
GAAGACCACCACTACCAGATCTATTCTTACATACAGCCGAATTGGAGGACGAGTCAAGACGCTCACATTC
TGCCAAGGCTCCCACTATTTAGCCATAGCATCTGATAATGGTGCTGTCCAGCTTCTTGGAATTGAGGCTT
CTAAGCTGCCCAAGTCTCCTAAAATCCATCCTCTACAAAGCAGAATTCTAGATCAGAAGGAGGACGGTTG
TGTTGTGGATATGCATCACTTCAACTCTGGAGCACAGTCTGTTCTTGCCTATGCCACTGTGAATGGCTCT
CTGGTTGGCTGGGACCTTAGGTCTTCAAGCAATGCGTGGACTTTAAAGCATGATTTAAAGTCGGGCCTCA
TCACTTCCTTTGCTGTGGACATCCACCAATGCTGGCTCTGCATTGGTACAAGCAGTGGTACCATGGCTTG
TTGGGACATGAGGTTCCAGTTGCCAATTTCAAGTCACTGTCATCCTTCCAGGGCTCGAATCAGACGCCTC
TCAATGCACCCTCTGTATCAGTCCTGGGTGATTGCAGCTGTTCAGGGCAACAACGAAGTGTCCATGTGGG
ACATGGAGACTGGTGACAGAAGATTTACTCTCTGGGCCAGCAGTGCACCACCACTTTCTGAATTACAGCC
TTCTCCTCATAGCGTCCATGGTATCTACTGTAGTCCTGCAGATGGAAATCCTATCCTACTAACAGCTGGC
TCAGATATGAAAATAAGGTTTTGGGACTTGGCTTACCCAGAAAGGTCCTATGTTGTTGCAGGAAGTACTA
GTTCCCCATCTGTGTCCTACTACAGGAAAATAATTGAAGGCACTGAAGTTGTCCAGGAAATTCAGAATAA
GCAGAAAGTAGGACCAAGTGATGACACCCCTCGAAGGGGCCCAGAGTCCCTGCCCGTGGGACATCATGAC
ATCATCACTGATGTCGCCACATTCCAGACCACACAGGGCTTCATCGTAACTGCTTCTAGAGATGGGATTG
TGAAGGTGTGGAAA
